Addgene plasmid #113336: pKP4010
Purpose: Beta-estradiol inducible 3X-FLAG Ty3 Integrase; Z4 promoter-3XFLAG Ty3 IN-CYC1 terminator; artificial transcription factor under ACT1 promoter
Depositing lab: Suzanne Sandmeyer. Depositing organization: University of California, Irvine. Publication: Local features determine Ty3 targeting frequency at RNA polymerase III transcription start sites. Patterson K, Shavarebi F, Magnan C, Chang I, Qi X, Baldi P, Bilanchone V, Sandmeyer SB. Genome Res. 2019 Aug;29(8):1298-1309. doi: 10.1101/gr.240861.118. Epub 2019 Jun 27. PubMed 31249062.
Backbone
  Vector backbone: pKP3915
  Total vector size (bp): 11641
  Vector type: Yeast Expression
  Selectable markers: URA3 ; Ampicillin
Growth in bacteria
  Bacterial resistance: Kanamycin, 50 μg/mL
  Growth temperature: 37°C
  Growth strain: DH5alpha
  Copy number: Low Copy
Gene/Insert 1
  Gene/Insert name: Artificial Transcription Factor (McIsaac et al, 2013) (alt name: ATF)
  Species: S. cerevisiae (budding yeast)
  Insert size (bp): 1485
Gene/Insert 2
  Gene/Insert name: Ty3 Integrase (alt name: IN)
  Species: S. cerevisiae (budding yeast)
  Insert size (bp): 1722
  Tag / fusion protein: 3X-FLAG/8X-Gly linker (N terminal on insert)
Terms and licenses: Academic/Nonprofit Terms; Industry Terms: Not Available to Industry
How to cite: pKP4010 was a gift from Suzanne Sandmeyer (Addgene plasmid # 113336 ; http://n2t.net/addgene:113336 ; RRID:Addgene_113336)
