[The description below was written by a language model from this plasmid's Addgene catalogue record and pLannotate feature annotations shown in this document.]
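Description:
pKP4010 is a yeast expression plasmid built on the pKP3915 backbone (about 11.6 kb) for beta-estradiol-inducible production of epitope-tagged Ty3 integrase in Saccharomyces cerevisiae. It is a centromeric shuttle vector. A CEN4/ARS1 element provides stable low-copy maintenance in yeast, with URA3 under its own promoter as the auxotrophic marker, counterselectable with 5-FOA. A ColE1/pUC-type origin supports replication in E. coli. The catalogue gives kanamycin as the bacterial resistance and names ampicillin among the selectable markers. The feature tables show both an AmpR (bla) cassette and a KanR coding sequence flanked by the Ashbya gossypii TEF promoter and terminator, a KanMX-style arrangement.

The payload is a two-component induction system. The first component is an artificial transcription factor, which the catalogue says is driven by the ACT1 promoter, although that promoter is not annotated in the tables. The factor is annotated as an EGR1-like zinc-finger DNA-binding segment fused to an estrogen receptor ligand-binding domain and the VP16 activation domain, followed by the ADH1 terminator. Hormone binding activates this factor, which then acts on the "Z4" promoter. The annotation software labels that promoter as GAL1/GAL10 promoter fragments, consistent with a GAL1-derived scaffold re-engineered to respond to the zinc-finger factor rather than Gal4.

The second component, downstream of the Z4 promoter on the reverse strand, is the Ty3 integrase coding region carrying an N-terminal 3xFLAG tag and an 8-glycine linker. The catalogue names a CYC1 terminator for this cassette, and one is annotated next to it. The Addgene-sequenced and depositor sequence records differ by about 30 nt, mainly in how the CEN/ARS region is annotated. The associated publication studied Ty3 targeting at RNA polymerase III transcription start sites, so the plasmid suits controlled integrase expression and FLAG-based detection or pulldown.
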