Features (pLannotate 1.2.2; 30 found; start..end, strand, type, name):
     30..104     +  CDS            CYC1 (fragment): CYC1_YEAST - Experimental evidence at protein level: Swiss-Prot protein existence level 1. Electron carrier protein. The oxidized form of the cytochrome c heme group can accept an electron from the heme group of the cytochrome c1 subunit of ubiquinol-cytochrome c oxidoreductase. Cytochrome c then transfers this electron to the dinuclear copper A center (CU(A)) of the COX2 subunit of cytochrome oxidase, the final protein carrier in the mitochondrial electron-transport chain. Isoform 1 (CYC1) is the predominant cytochrome c during aerobic/normoxic growth. From Saccharomyces cerevisiae (strain AT
    133..382     +  terminator     CYC1 terminator: S. cerevisiae CYC1; transcription terminator for CYC1
    390..1997    -  CDS            TY3B-G (fragment): YG31B_YEAST - Also known as YGRWTy3-1 POL. Experimental evidence at protein level: Swiss-Prot protein existence level 1. Integrase (IN) targets the VLP to the nucleus, where a subparticle preintegration complex (PIC) containing at least integrase and the newly synthesized dsDNA copy of the retrotransposon must transit the nuclear membrane. Once in the nucleus, integrase performs the integration of the dsDNA into the host genome. From Saccharomyces cerevisiae (strain ATCC 204508 / S288c) (Baker's yeast).
   2024..2051    -  CDS            3xFLAG (fragment): three tandem FLAG® epitope tags
   2054..2078    -  CDS            3xFLAG (fragment): three tandem FLAG® epitope tags
   2081..2105    -  CDS            3xFLAG (fragment): three tandem FLAG® epitope tags
   2123..2513    -  promoter       GAL1 promoter (fragment): S. cerevisiae GAL1; inducible promoter, regulated by Gal4
   2605..2816    -  promoter       GAL10 promoter (fragment): S. cerevisiae GAL10; inducible promoter, regulated by Gal4
   2876..3219    +  promoter       TEF promoter: Ashbya gossypii TEF promoter
   3220..4029    +  CDS            KanR: aminoglycoside phosphotransferase; aph(3')-Ia; confers resistance to kanamycin
   4035..4181    +  terminator     TEF terminator (fragment): Ashbya gossypii TEF terminator
   4646..4683    -  misc_feature   MCS (fragment): pBluescript multiple cloning site
   4737..4826    +  CDS            EGR1 (fragment): EGR1_SERCA - Also known as ZENK From Serinus canaria (Island canary) (Fringilla canaria).
   5075..5092    -  misc_feature   MCS (fragment): pUC18/19 multiple cloning site
   5097..5978    +  CDS            ERT2 (fragment): mutated ligand-binding domain of the human estrogen receptor (Feil et al., 1997)
   5979..6182    +  CDS            VP16 AD (fragment): transcriptional activation domain of herpes simplex virus protein VP16 (Triezenberg et al., 1988; Cousens et al., 1989); UL48
   6192..6379    +  terminator     ADH1 terminator: S. cerevisiae ADH1; transcription terminator for the S. cerevisiae alcohol dehydrogenase 1 (ADH1) gene
   6465..6516    -  misc_feature   bom (fragment): basis of mobility region from pBR322
   6521..6631    +  CDS            RMD1 (fragment): RMD1_YEAST - Experimental evidence at protein level: Swiss-Prot protein existence level 1. Required for sporulation where it is believed to have a role in meiotic nuclear division. From Saccharomyces cerevisiae (strain ATCC 204508 / S288c) (Baker's yeast).
   7080..7372    -  misc_feature   CEN4: S. cerevisiae CEN4 centromere
   7372..7389    -  promoter       tet promoter (fragment): E. coli promoter for tetracycline efflux protein gene
   7405..7464    -  rep_origin     ARS1 (fragment): S. cerevisiae autonomously replicating sequence ARS1/ARS416
   7465..7483    -  promoter       tet promoter (fragment): E. coli promoter for tetracycline efflux protein gene
   7488..8265    -  rep_origin     ARS1 (fragment): S. cerevisiae autonomously replicating sequence ARS1/ARS416
   8492..8510    -  promoter       tet promoter (fragment): E. coli promoter for tetracycline efflux protein gene
   8600..9403    -  CDS            URA3: orotidine-5'-phosphate decarboxylase, required for uracil biosynthesis; S. cerevisiae URA3; yeast auxotrophic marker, counterselectable with 5-fluoroorotic acid (5-FOA)
   9404..9619    -  promoter       URA3 promoter: S. cerevisiae URA3
   9735..9839    +  promoter       AmpR promoter: bla
   9840..10700   +  CDS            AmpR: β-lactamase; bla; confers resistance to ampicillin, carbenicillin, and related antibiotics
  10871..11459   +  rep_origin     ori: high-copy-number ColE1/pMB1/pBR322/pUC origin of replication
>Addgene plasmid #113336 | pKP4010 | depositor full sequence | sequence record 213842 | pKP4010 sequence 11641 bps
GTTAACTTAATTAAGTTTAAACTCCGGACAAGATGGCCTTTGGTGGGTTGAAGAAGGAAAAAGACAGAAA
CGACTTAATTACCTACTTGAAAAAAGCCTGTGAGTAAACAGGCCCCTTTTCCTTTGTCGATATCATGTAA
TTAGTTATGTCACGCTTACATTCACGCCCTCCTCCCACATCCGCTCTAACCGAAAAGGAAGGAGTTAGAC
AACCTGAAGTCTAGGTCCCTATTTATTTTTTTTAATAGTTATGTTAGTATTAAGAACGTTATTTATATTT
CAAATTTTTCTTTTTTTTCTGTACAAACGCGTGTACGCATGTAACATTATACTGAAAACCTTGCTTGAGA
AGGTTTTGGGACGCTCGAAGGCTTTAATTTGCAAAGTCAGGGTGACGTATTGTCATACTGACATATCTCA
TTTTGAGATACAACATCTTCCTCTCTCTCAGGGTTGTCTTGTGTTTCGTAGAGTTGTCTAAAGTTGGCTA
ATATTGATCTTCGTGTTCTTTCGGGAATTTGGCAAAATTCAGCTTCTGAGTATTCTACTGAAAGTGTTGG
GTCTACATCTTGCATGTGACATAAGTAAGTTTTGTGTGTAGTATCTATTCCTATGAGTGCAGTAACTTCG
TGTGCTCTCTTAATTCTTTCAGTGGAGCTGATTGGTTTATTCTTTGGGTACGCGTCTGGACGGTATACAA
ACTTTTTCAGGAATTGTACATTAATAACTCTGTGCTTTTTCTTGTGAGAGTTTAAATCTAGTTCGTAGGC
GTTATCGTTTATTTTCTTGACAACTCGAAATGGTCCGACGTATATTTGTTGTACTTTCATATAAGCACCT
TTCTTGAAGTATGCATCTCTATGCACTAATACGTGATCTCCTATGTTTAACAATAAGGGTTTACGTCTTT
GATTGTTATTAGTTTCCATTTCGATTTGAGCGTGTTCTAGCTGTTCCTTCGTTTGGATGGTAAGGGCTTT
GAGGTGTTTGGCAAGTTCTACGGCAGTAAAACTTCTTGCGTTGACTTCGTCATCTGACTTAATAGCAGGG
GTATTCGGTAAATATCCTAAATCAATTTCAAATGGTGATTTTCCAAGTGTTCTAGTAGGTGTAGAATTGT
AAACAAATTCGATTTGTGGTAAATATACATGCCAATTCTGAATATTGGTTGAAGCATAGGCTCTTAGTAA
CCTGTTTAATGTCTGTATCGTTCGTTCGGATTGTCCATCTGTTTGGGGGTGGTTCGCGGAAGACATTGTC
GATTTTATTCCTAGTCTTTTCGTGAGTTCTTGATATTTGTCGGCGGTCATACGGACATCTCTATCACTGG
TTATTGTCCTGGGAAAACCATGATATGAAAAAATGTATCGAAAGAGTAGATCTATTAGTTGTGTTGCGTC
TAAGGTTTTCCTTGTAGCTATGAAGTGAGCGCGTTTCGAAAAACGATCAACTACGACGAGGATCATATTC
AAGTTATTTGATGTCGGGGGTAATCCTGTCACAAAATCCATTGATATATCAAGCCATCTTCCTTCTGCTA
TAGGGAGTGGTTGTAATAGTCCATGTAAGCGTGGTCGGTGTGATTTTATTAGTTGACATTGTACGCAGGT
CCTGATGTATTGTATGATCGAATGTTGTAATTTTGGCCAATAGTAAATTGGGCTGATTTTCGCAAGGGTC
ACTGTTACACCAAAATGTCCTCCAAATAAGGTATGGTCATGATATAGTCTCATAACTGCGTTCTGTTGTT
TTATTGGTACTACTAGTCGGTCTTGGTAATAGATCATTTCGTCTTCTAGGGAATAATTCTTTCGGAAGGT
CTCTGATAGTTCGAGTTTCTTCTGGTAACTACGGAAGGCTGACATATCTTCAGGTGTGACGTTGTGTTGT
GTCAATTCTTTCATATGAATTAAGACAGCACTACATAATGGGTCTGATTTGTAGTAAGATTTCCAGCTTT
CTGTGTCGATAGGTCGGGATGTTTCGGGGGTTATAGTCATACCGCCTCCACCCCCGCCTCCCCCTCCCTT
ATCGTCGTCATCCTTGTAATCCCCCTTATCGTCGTCATCCTTGTAATCCCCCTTATCGTCGTCATCCTTG
TAATCACCGTATATAGTTTTTTCTCCTTGACGTTAAAGTATAGAGGTATATTAACAATTTTTTGTTGATA
CTTTTATGACATTTGAATAAGAAGTAATACAAACTGAAAATGTTGAAAGTATTAGTTAAAGTGGTTATGC
AGCTTTTCCATTTATATATCTGTTAATAGATCAAAAATCATCGCTTCGCTGATTAATTACCCCAGAAATA
AGGCTAAAAAACTAATCGCATTATCATCCTATGGTTGTTAATTTGATTCGTTAATTTGAAGGTTTGTGGG
GCCAGGTTACTGCCAATTTTTCCTCTTCATAACCATAAAAGCTAGTATTGTAGAATCTTTATTGTTCGGA
GCAGTGCGGCGCGAGGCACATCTGCGTTTCAGGAACGCGACCGGTGAAGACGAGGACGCACGGTCTAGAC
TCCTCCGCCGCACTCCTCCGCCGCTCCTCCTCCGCCGCACTCCTCCGCCGCTCCTCCTCCGCCGCACTCC
TCCGCCGCGGCCGCACTTCAATATAGCAATGAGCAGTTAAGCGTATTACTGAAAGTTCCAAAGAGAAGGT
TTTTTTAGGCTAAGATAATGGGGCTCTTTACATTTCCACAACATATAAGTAAGATTAGATATGGATATGT
ATATGGATATGTATATGGTGGTAATGCCATGTAATATGATTATTAAACTTCTTTGCGTCCATCCAAAAAA
AAAGTAAGAATTTTTGAAAATTCAATATAAAGATCTGTTTAGCTTGCCTCGTCCCCGCCGGGTCACCCGG
CCAGCGACATGGAGGCCCAGAATACCCTCCTTGACAGTCTTGACGTGCGCAGCTCAGGGGCATGATGTGA
CTGTCGCCCGTACATTTAGCCCATACATCCCCATGTATAATCATTTGCATCCATACATTTTGATGGCCGC
ACGGCGCGAAGCAAAAATTACGGCTCCTCGCTGCAGACCTGCGAGCAGGGAAACGCTCCCCTCACAGACG
CGTTGAATTGTCCCCACGCCGCGCCCCTGTAGAGAAATATAAAAGGTTAGGATTTGCCACTGAGGTTCTT
CTTTCATATACTTCCTTTTAAAATCTTGCTAGGATACAGTTCTCACATCACATCCGAACATAAACAACCA
TGGGTAAGGAAAAGACTCACGTTTCGAGGCCGCGATTAAATTCCAACATGGATGCTGATTTATATGGGTA
TAAATGGGCTCGCGATAATGTCGGGCAATCAGGTGCGACAATCTATCGATTGTATGGGAAGCCCGATGCG
CCAGAGTTGTTTCTGAAACATGGCAAAGGTAGCGTTGCCAATGATGTTACAGATGAGATGGTCAGACTAA
ACTGGCTGACGGAATTTATGCCTCTTCCGACCATCAAGCATTTTATCCGTACTCCTGATGATGCATGGTT
ACTCACCACTGCGATCCCCGGCAAAACAGCATTCCAGGTATTAGAAGAATATCCTGATTCAGGTGAAAAT
ATTGTTGATGCGCTGGCAGTGTTCCTGCGCCGGTTGCATTCGATTCCTGTTTGTAATTGTCCTTTTAACA
GCGATCGCGTATTTCGTCTCGCTCAGGCGCAATCACGAATGAATAACGGTTTGGTTGATGCGAGTGATTT
TGATGACGAGCGTAATGGCTGGCCTGTTGAACAAGTCTGGAAAGAAATGCATAAGCTTTTGCCATTCTCA
CCGGATTCAGTCGTCACTCATGGTGATTTCTCACTTGATAACCTTATTTTTGACGAGGGGAAATTAATAG
GTTGTATTGATGTTGGACGAGTCGGAATCGCAGACCGATACCAGGATCTTGCCATCCTATGGAACTGCCT
CGGTGAGTTTTCTCCTTCATTACAGAAACGGCTTTTTCAAAAATATGGTATTGATAATCCTGATATGAAT
AAATTGCAGTTTCATTTGATGCTCGATGAGTTTTTCTAATCAGTACTGACAATAAAAAGATTCTTGTTTT
CAAGAACTTGTCATTTGTATAGTTTTTTTATATTGTAGTTGTTCTATTTTAATCAAATGTTAGCGTGATT
TATATTTTTTTTCGCCTCGACATCATCTGCCCAGATGCGAAGTTAAGTGCGGGCCGGCCCGTACGCTCAC
CCTAACATATTTTCCAATTAACCCTCAATATTTCTCTGTCACCCGGCCTCTATTTTCCATTTTCTTCTTT
ACCCGCCACGCGTTTTTTTCTTTCAAATTTTTTTCTTCCTTCTTCTTTTTCTTCCACGTCCTCTTGCATA
AATAAATAAACCGTTTTGAAACCAAACTCGCCTCTCTCTCTCCTTTTTGAAATATTTTTGGGTTTGTTTG
ATCCTTTCCTTCCCAATCTCTCTTGTTTAATATATATTCATTTATATCACGCTCTCTTTTTATCTTCCTT
TTTTTCCTCTCTCTTGTATTCTTCCTTCCCCTTTCTACTCAAACCAAGAAGAAAAAGAAAAGGTCAATCT
TTGTTAAAGAATAGGATCTTCTACTACATCAGCTTTTAGATTTTTCACGCTTACTGCTTTTTTCTTCCCA
AGATCGAAAATTTACTGAATTAACAGGGCCCCCCCTCGAGGTCGACGGTATCGATAAGCTTGAAGCAAGC
CTCCTGAAAGATGGGTACCCGCCCATATGCTTGCCCTGTCGAGTCCTGCGATCGCCGCTTTTCTCGCCAC
GCCAATCTTACCCGCCATATCCGCATCCATACCGGTCAGAAGCCCTTCCAGTGTCGAATCTGCATGCGTA
ACTTCAGTCGTAATGCGAACCTTGTGCGCCACATCCGCACCCACACAGGATCCCAAAAGCCGTTCCAATG
TCGGATCTGTATGCGGAACTTTAGTCGAAAGGCCGACCTGAGGCGTCACATTCGCACGCACACCGGCGAG
AAGCCTTTTGCCTGTGACATTTGTGGGAGGAAGTTTGCCAGGAAGGGCGACCTCAAGAGGCATACCAAAA
TCCATACAGGTGGCGGAGGCACACCTGCAGCTGCGTCGACTCTAGAGGATCCATCTGCTGGAGACATGAG
AGCTGCCAACCTTTGGCCAAGCCCGCTCATGATCAAACGCTCTAAGAAGAACAGCCTGGCCTTGTCCCTG
ACGGCCGACCAGATGGTCAGTGCCTTGTTGGATGCTGAGCCCCCCATACTCTATTCCGAGTATGATCCTA
CCAGACCCTTCAGTGAAGCTTCGATGATGGGCTTACTGACCAACCTGGCAGACAGGGAGCTGGTTCACAT
GATCAACTGGGCGAAGAGGGTGCCAGGCTTTGTGGATTTGACCCTCCATGATCAGGTCCACCTTCTAGAA
TGTGCCTGGCTAGAGATCCTGATGATTGGTCTCGTCTGGCGCTCCATGGAGCACCCAGTGAAGCTACTGT
TTGCTCCTAACTTGCTCTTGGACAGGAACCAGGGAAAATGTGTAGAGGGCATGGTGGAGATCTTCGACAT
GCTGCTGGCTACATCATCTCGGTTCCGCATGATGAATCTGCAGGGAGAGGAGTTTGTGTGCCTCAAATCT
ATTATTTTGCTTAATTCTGGAGTGTACACATTTCTGTCCAGCACCCTGAAGTCTCTGGAAGAGAAGGACC
ATATCCACCGAGTCCTGGACAAGATCACAGACACTTTGATCCACCTGATGGCCAAGGCAGGCCTGACCCT
GCAGCAGCAGCACCAGCGGCTGGCCCAGCTCCTCCTCATCCTCTCCCACATCAGGCACATGAGTAACAAA
GGCATGGAGCATCTGTACAGCATGAAGTGCAAGAACGTGGTGCCCCTCTATGACCTGCTGCTGGAGATGC
TGGACGCCCACCGCCTACATGCGCCCACTAGCCGTGGAGGGGCATCCGTGGAGGAGACGGACCAAAGCCA
CTTGGCCACTGCGGGCTCTACTTCATCGGAGCTCCACTTAGACGGCGAGGACGTGGCGATGGCGCATGCC
GACGCGCTAGACGATTTCGATCTGGACATGTTGGGGGACGGGGATTCCCCGGGTCCGGGATTTACCCCCC
ACGACTCCGCCCCCTACGGCGCTCTGGATATGGCCGACTTCGAGTTTGAGCAGATGTTTACCGATGCCCT
TGGAATTGACGAGTACGGTGGGTAGTAATAAGCGAATTTCTTATGATTTATGATTTTTATTATTAAATAA
GTTATAAAAAAAATAAGTGTATACAAATTTTAAAGTGACTCTTAGGTTTTAAAACGAAAATTCTTATTCT
TGAGTAACTCTTTCCTGTAGGTCAGGTTGCTTTCTCAGGTATAGCATGAGATCGCTCTTATTGACCACAC
CTCTACCGGCATGCCGAGCAAATGCCTGCAAATCGCTCCCCCTCAGCATTTAAATCCTGCAGGGAATTCC
TTTCTGCATGCCACGTTCGCAGCGCCTGATGCGGTATTTTCTCCTTACGCATCTGTGCGGTATTTCACAC
CGCATAATCGCTGGGCCATTCTCATGAAGAATATCTTGAATTTATTGTCATATTACTAGTTGGTGTGGAA
GTCCTAATATCGGTGATCAATATAGTGGTTGACATGCTGGCTAGTCAACATTGAGCCTTTTGATCATGCA
AATATATTACGGTATTTTACAATCAAATATCAAACTTAACTATTGACTTTATAACTTATTTAGGTGGTAA
CATTCTTATAAAAAAGAAAAAAATTACTGCAAAACAGTACTAGCTTTTAACTTGTATCCTAGGTTATCTA
TGCTGTCTCACCATAGAGAATATTACCTATTTCAGAATGTATGTCCATGATTCGCCGGGTAAATACATAT
AATACACAAATCTGGCTTAATAAAGTCTATAATATATCTCATAAAGAAGTGCTAAATTGGCTAGTGCTAT
ATATTTTTAAGAAAATTTCTTTTGACTAAGTCCATATCGACTTTGTAAAAGTTCACATTAGCATACATAT
ATTACACGAGCCAGAAATAGTAACTTTTGCCTAAAATCACAAATTGCAAAATTTAATTGCTTGCAAAAGG
TCACATGCTTATAATCAACTTTTTTAAAAATTTAAAATACTTTTTTATTTTTTATTTTTAAACATAAATG
AAATAATTTATTTATTGTTTATGATTACCGAAACATAAAACCTGCTCAAGAAAAAGAAACTGTTTTGTCC
TTGGAAAAAAAGCACTACCTAGGAGCGGCCAAAATGCCGAGGCTTTCATAGCTTAAACTCTTTACAGAAA
ATAGGCATTATAGATCAGTTCGAGTTTTCTTATTCTTCCTTCCGGTTTTATCGTCACAGTTTTACAGTAA
ATAAGTATCACCTCTTAGAGTTCGATGATAAGCTGTCAAACATGAGAATTAATTCCACATGTTAAAATAG
TGAAGGAGCATGTTCGGCACACAGTGGACCGAACGTGGGGTAAGATCGATGATAAGCTGTCAAACATTGC
ACTAGGGTCCGGTTAAACGGATCTCGCATTGATGAGGCAACGCTAATTATCAACATATAGATTGTTATCT
ATCTGCATGAACACGAAATCTTTACTTGACGACTTGAGGCTGATGGTGTTTATGCAAAGAAACCACTGTG
TTTAATATGTGTCACTGTTTGATATTACTGTCAGCGTAGAAGATAATAGTAAAAGCGGTTAATAAGTGTA
TTTGAGATAAGTGTGATAAAGTTTTTACAGCGAAAAGACGATAAATACAAGAAAATGATTACGAGGATAC
GGAGAGAGGTATGTACATGTGTATTTATATACTAAGCTGCCGGCGGTTGTTTGCAAGACCGAGAAAAGGC
TAGCAAGAATCGGGTCATTGTAGCGTATGCGCCTGTGAACATTCTCTTCAACAAGTTTGATTCCATTGCG
GTGAAATGGTAAAAGTCAACCCCCTGCGATGTATATTTTCCTGTACAATCAATCAAAAAGCCAAATGATT
TAGCATTATCTTTACATCTTGTTATTTTACAGATTTTATGTTTAGATCTTTTATGCTTGCTTTTCAAAAG
GCTTGCAGGCAAGTGCACAAACAATACTTAAATAAATACTACTCAGTAATAACCTATTTCTTAGCATTTT
TGACGAAATTTGCTATTTTGTTAGAGTCTTTTACACCATTTGTCTCCACACCTCCGCTTACATCAACACC
AATAACGCCATTTAATCTAAGCGCATCACCAACATTTTCTGGCGTCAGTCCACCAGCTAACATAAAATGT
AAGCTCTCGGGGCTCTCTTGCCTTCCAACCCAGTCAGAAATCGAGTTCCAATCCAAAAGTTCACCTGTCC
CACCTGCTTCTGAATCAAACAAGGGAATAAACGAATGAGGTTTCTGTGAAGCTGCACTGAGTAGTATGTT
GCAGTCTTTTGGAAATACGAGTCTTTTAATAACTGGCAAACCGAGGAACTCTTGGTATTCTTGCCACGAC
TCATCTCCATGCAGTTGGACGATCGATGATAAGCTGTCAAACATGAGAATTGGGTAATAACTGATATAAT
TAAATTGAAGCTCTAATTTGTGAGTTTAGTATACATGCATTTACTTATAATACAGTTTTTTAGTTTTGCT
GGCCGCATCTTCTCAAATATGCTTCCCAGCCTGCTTTTCTGTAACGTTCACCCTCTACCTTAGCATCCCT
TCCCTTTGCAAATAGTCCTCTTCCAACAATAATAATGTCAGATCCTGTAGAGACCACATCATCCACGGTT
CTATACTGTTGACCCAATGCGTCTCCCTTGTCATCTAAACCCACACCGGGTGTCATAATCAACCAATCGT
AACCTTCATCTCTTCCACCCATGTCTCTTTGAGCAATAAAGCCGATAACAAAATCTTTGTCGCTCTTCGC
AATGTCAACAGTACCCTTAGTATATTCTCCAGTAGATAGGGAGCCCTTGCATGACAATTCTGCTAACATC
AAAAGGCCTCTAGGTTCCTTTGTTACTTCTTCTGCCGCCTGCTTCAAACCGCTAACAATACCTGGGCCCA
CCACACCGTGTGCATTCGTAATGTCTGCCCATTCTGCTATTCTGTATACACCCGCAGAGTACTGCAATTT
GACTGTATTACCAATGTCAGCAAATTTTCTGTCTTCGAAGAGTAAAAAATTGTACTTGGCGGATAATGCC
TTTAGCGGCTTAACTGTGCCCTCCATGGAAAAATCAGTCAAGATATCCACATGTGTTTTTAGTAAACAAA
TTTTGGGACCTAATGCTTCAACTAACTCCAGTAATTCCTTGGTGGTACGAACATCCAATGAAGCACACAA
GTTTGTTTGCTTTTCGTGCATGATATTAAATAGCTTGGCAGCAACAGGACTAGGATGAGTAGCAGCACGT
TCCTTATATGTAGCTTTCGACATGATTTATCTTCGTTTCCTGCATGTTTTTGTTCTGTGCAGTTGGGTTA
AGAATACTGGGCAATTTCATGTTTCTTCAACACTACATATGCGTATATATACCAATCTAAGTCTGTGCTC
CTTCCTTCGTTCTTCCTTCTGTTCGGAGATTACCGAATCAAAAAAATTTCAAAGAAACCGAAATCAAAAA
AAAGAATAAAAAAAAAATGATGAATTGAATTGAAAAGCTAATTCTTGAAGACGAAAGGGCCTCGTGATAC
GCCTATTTTTATAGGTTAATGTCATGATAATAATGGTTTCTTAGACGTCAGGTGGCACTTTTCGGGGAAA
TGTGCGCGGAACCCCTATTTGTTTATTTTTCTAAATACATTCAAATATGTATCCGCTCATGAGACAATAA
CCCTGATAAATGCTTCAATAATATTGAAAAAGGAAGAGTATGAGTATTCAACATTTCCGTGTCGCCCTTA
TTCCCTTTTTTGCGGCATTTTGCCTTCCTGTTTTTGCTCACCCAGAAACGCTGGTGAAAGTAAAAGATGC
TGAAGATCAGTTGGGTGCACGAGTGGGTTACATCGAACTGGATCTCAACAGCGGTAAGATCCTTGAGAGT
TTTCGCCCCGAAGAACGTTTTCCAATGATGAGCACTTTTAAAGTTCTGCTATGTGGCGCGGTATTATCCC
GTATTGACGCCGGGCAAGAGCAACTCGGTCGCCGCATACACTATTCTCAGAATGACTTGGTTGAGTACTC
ACCAGTCACAGAAAAGCATCTTACGGATGGCATGACAGTAAGAGAATTATGCAGTGCTGCCATAACCATG
AGTGATAACACTGCGGCCAACTTACTTCTGACAACGATCGGAGGACCGAAGGAGCTAACCGCTTTTTTGC
ACAACATGGGGGATCATGTAACTCGCCTTGATCGTTGGGAACCGGAGCTGAATGAAGCCATACCAAACGA
CGAGCGTGACACCACGATGCCTGTAGCAATGGCAACAACGTTGCGCAAACTATTAACTGGCGAACTACTT
ACTCTAGCTTCCCGGCAACAATTAATAGACTGGATGGAGGCGGATAAAGTTGCAGGACCACTTCTGCGCT
CGGCCCTTCCGGCTGGCTGGTTTATTGCTGATAAATCTGGAGCCGGTGAGCGTGGGTCTCGCGGTATCAT
TGCAGCACTGGGGCCAGATGGTAAGCCCTCCCGTATCGTAGTTATCTACACGACGGGGAGTCAGGCAACT
ATGGATGAACGAAATAGACAGATCGCTGAGATAGGTGCCTCACTGATTAAGCATTGGTAACTGTCAGACC
AAGTTTACTCATATATACTTTAGATTGATTTAAAACTTCATTTTTAATTTAAAAGGATCTAGGTGAAGAT
CCTTTTTGATAATCTCATGACCAAAATCCCTTAACGTGAGTTTTCGTTCCACTGAGCGTCAGACCCCGTA
GAAAAGATCAAAGGATCTTCTTGAGATCCTTTTTTTCTGCGCGTAATCTGCTGCTTGCAAACAAAAAAAC
CACCGCTACCAGCGGTGGTTTGTTTGCCGGATCAAGAGCTACCAACTCTTTTTCCGAAGGTAACTGGCTT
CAGCAGAGCGCAGATACCAAATACTGTCCTTCTAGTGTAGCCGTAGTTAGGCCACCACTTCAAGAACTCT
GTAGCACCGCCTACATACCTCGCTCTGCTAATCCTGTTACCAGTGGCTGCTGCCAGTGGCGATAAGTCGT
GTCTTACCGGGTTGGACTCAAGACGATAGTTACCGGATAAGGCGCAGCGGTCGGGCTGAACGGGGGGTTC
GTGCACACAGCCCAGCTTGGAGCGAACGACCTACACCGAACTGAGATACCTACAGCGTGAGCTATGAGAA
AGCGCCACGCTTCCCGAAGGGAGAAAGGCGGACAGGTATCCGGTAAGCGGCAGGGTCGGAACAGGAGAGC
GCACGAGGGAGCTTCCAGGGGGAAACGCCTGGTATCTTTATAGTCCTGTCGGGTTTCGCCACCTCTGACT
TGAGCGTCGATTTTTGTGATGCTCGTCAGGGGGGCGGAGCCTATGGAAAAACGCCAGCAACGCGGCCTTT
TTACGGTTCCTGGCCTTTTGCTGGCCTTTTGCTCACATGTTCTTTCCTGCGTTATCCCCTGATTCTGTGG
ATAACCGTATTACCGCCTTTGAGTGAGCTGATACCGCTCGCCGCAGCCGAACGACCGAGCGCAGCGAGTC
AGTGAGCGAGGAAGCGGAAGA
