Features (pLannotate 1.2.2; 26 found; start..end, strand, type, name):
     30..104     +  CDS            CYC1 (fragment): CYC1_YEAST - Experimental evidence at protein level: Swiss-Prot protein existence level 1. Electron carrier protein. The oxidized form of the cytochrome c heme group can accept an electron from the heme group of the cytochrome c1 subunit of ubiquinol-cytochrome c oxidoreductase. Cytochrome c then transfers this electron to the dinuclear copper A center (CU(A)) of the COX2 subunit of cytochrome oxidase, the final protein carrier in the mitochondrial electron-transport chain. Isoform 1 (CYC1) is the predominant cytochrome c during aerobic/normoxic growth. From Saccharomyces cerevisiae (strain AT
    133..382     +  terminator     CYC1 terminator: S. cerevisiae CYC1; transcription terminator for CYC1
    390..1997    -  CDS            TY3B-G (fragment): YG31B_YEAST - Also known as YGRWTy3-1 POL. Experimental evidence at protein level: Swiss-Prot protein existence level 1. Integrase (IN) targets the VLP to the nucleus, where a subparticle preintegration complex (PIC) containing at least integrase and the newly synthesized dsDNA copy of the retrotransposon must transit the nuclear membrane. Once in the nucleus, integrase performs the integration of the dsDNA into the host genome. From Saccharomyces cerevisiae (strain ATCC 204508 / S288c) (Baker's yeast).
   2021..2048    -  CDS            3xFLAG (fragment): three tandem FLAG® epitope tags
   2051..2075    -  CDS            3xFLAG (fragment): three tandem FLAG® epitope tags
   2078..2102    -  CDS            3xFLAG (fragment): three tandem FLAG® epitope tags
   2123..2513    -  promoter       GAL1 promoter (fragment): S. cerevisiae GAL1; inducible promoter, regulated by Gal4
   2605..2816    -  promoter       GAL10 promoter (fragment): S. cerevisiae GAL10; inducible promoter, regulated by Gal4
   2876..3219    +  promoter       TEF promoter: Ashbya gossypii TEF promoter
   3220..4029    +  CDS            KanR: aminoglycoside phosphotransferase; aph(3')-Ia; confers resistance to kanamycin
   4035..4181    +  terminator     TEF terminator (fragment): Ashbya gossypii TEF terminator
   4645..4682    -  misc_feature   MCS (fragment): pBluescript multiple cloning site
   4736..4825    +  CDS            EGR1 (fragment): EGR1_SERCA - Also known as ZENK From Serinus canaria (Island canary) (Fringilla canaria).
   5074..5091    -  misc_feature   MCS (fragment): pUC18/19 multiple cloning site
   5096..5977    +  CDS            ERT2 (fragment): mutated ligand-binding domain of the human estrogen receptor (Feil et al., 1997)
   5978..6181    +  CDS            VP16 AD (fragment): transcriptional activation domain of herpes simplex virus protein VP16 (Triezenberg et al., 1988; Cousens et al., 1989); UL48
   6191..6378    +  terminator     ADH1 terminator: S. cerevisiae ADH1; transcription terminator for the S. cerevisiae alcohol dehydrogenase 1 (ADH1) gene
   6464..6515    -  misc_feature   bom (fragment): basis of mobility region from pBR322
   6520..6630    +  CDS            RMD1 (fragment): RMD1_YEAST - Experimental evidence at protein level: Swiss-Prot protein existence level 1. Required for sporulation where it is believed to have a role in meiotic nuclear division. From Saccharomyces cerevisiae (strain ATCC 204508 / S288c) (Baker's yeast).
   7078..8240    -  misc_feature   CEN/ARS: S. cerevisiae CEN4 centromere fused to the autonomously replicating sequence ARS1/ARS416
   8467..8485    -  promoter       tet promoter (fragment): E. coli promoter for tetracycline efflux protein gene
   8575..9378    -  CDS            URA3: orotidine-5'-phosphate decarboxylase, required for uracil biosynthesis; S. cerevisiae URA3; yeast auxotrophic marker, counterselectable with 5-fluoroorotic acid (5-FOA)
   9379..9594    -  promoter       URA3 promoter: S. cerevisiae URA3
   9705..9809    +  promoter       AmpR promoter: bla
   9810..10670   +  CDS            AmpR: β-lactamase; bla; confers resistance to ampicillin, carbenicillin, and related antibiotics
  10841..11429   +  rep_origin     ori: high-copy-number ColE1/pMB1/pBR322/pUC origin of replication
>Addgene plasmid #113336 | pKP4010 | addgene full sequence | sequence record 217436 | Addgene NGS Result
GTTAACTTAATTAAGTTTAAACTCCGGACAAGATGGCCTTTGGTGGGTTGAAGAAGGAAAAAGACAGAAA
CGACTTAATTACCTACTTGAAAAAAGCCTGTGAGTAAACAGGCCCCTTTTCCTTTGTCGATATCATGTAA
TTAGTTATGTCACGCTTACATTCACGCCCTCCTCCCACATCCGCTCTAACCGAAAAGGAAGGAGTTAGAC
AACCTGAAGTCTAGGTCCCTATTTATTTTTTTTAATAGTTATGTTAGTATTAAGAACGTTATTTATATTT
CAAATTTTTCTTTTTTTTCTGTACAAACGCGTGTACGCATGTAACATTATACTGAAAACCTTGCTTGAGA
AGGTTTTGGGACGCTCGAAGGCTTTAATTTGCAAAGTCAGGGTGACGTATTGTCATACTGACATATCTCA
TTTTGAGATACAACATCTTCCTCTCTCTCAGGGTTGTCTTGTGTTTCGTAGAGTTGTCTAAAGTTGGCTA
ATATTGATCTTCGTGTTCTTTCGGGAATTTGGCAAAATTCAGCTTCTGAGTATTCTACTGAAAGTGTTGG
GTCTACATCTTGCATGTGACATAAGTAAGTTTTGTGTGTAGTATCTATTCCTATGAGTGCAGTAACTTCG
TGTGCTCTCTTAATTCTTTCAGTGGAGCTGATTGGTTTATTCTTTGGGTACGCGTCTGGACGGTATACAA
ACTTTTTCAGGAATTGTACATTAATAACTCTGTGCTTTTTCTTGTGAGAGTTTAAATCTAGTTCGTAGGC
GTTATCGTTTATTTTCTTGACAACTCGAAATGGTCCGACGTATATTTGTTGTACTTTCATATAAGCACCT
TTCTTGAAGTATGCATCTCTATGCACTAATACGTGATCTCCTATGTTTAACAATAAGGGTTTACGTCTTT
GATTGTTATTAGTTTCCATTTCGATTTGAGCGTGTTCTAGCTGTTCCTTCGTTTGGATGGTAAGGGCTTT
GAGGTGTTTGGCAAGTTCTACGGCAGTAAAACTTCTTGCGTTGACTTCGTCATCTGACTTAATAGCAGGG
GTATTCGGTAAATATCCTAAATCAATTTCAAATGGTGATTTTCCAAGTGTTCTAGTAGGTGTAGAATTGT
AAACAAATTCGATTTGTGGTAAATATACATGCCAATTCTGAATATTGGTTGAAGCATAGGCTCTTAGTAA
CCTGTTTAATGTCTGTATCGTTCGTTCGGATTGTCCATCTGTTTGGGGGTGGTTCGCGGAAGACATTGTC
GATTTTATTCCTAGTCTTTTCGTGAGTTCTTGATATTTGTCGGCGGTCATACGGACATCTCTATCACTGG
TTATTGTCCTGGGAAAACCATGATATGAAAAAATGTATCGAAAGAGTAGATCTATTAGTTGTGTTGCGTC
TAAGGTTTTCCTTGTAGCTATGAAGTGAGCGCGTTTCGAAAAACGATCAACTACGACGAGGATCATATTC
AAGTTATTTGATGTCGGGGGTAATCCTGTCACAAAATCCATTGATATATCAAGCCATCTTCCTTCTGCTA
TAGGGAGTGGTTGTAATAGTCCATGTAAGCGTGGTCGGTGTGATTTTATTAGTTGACATTGTACGCAGGT
CCTGATGTATTGTATGATCGAATGTTGTAATTTTGGCCAATAGTAAATTGGGCTGATTTTCGCAAGGGTC
ACTGTTACACCAAAATGTCCTCCAAATAAGGTATGGTCATGATATAGTCTCATAACTGCGTTCTGTTGTT
TTATTGGTACTACTAGTCGGTCTTGGTAATAGATCATTTCGTCTTCTAGGGAATAATTCTTTCGGAAGGT
CTCTGATAGTTCGAGTTTCTTCTGGTAACTACGGAAGGCTGACATATCTTCAGGTGTGACGTTGTGTTGT
GTCAATTCTTTCATATGAATTAAGACAGCACTACATAATGGGTCTGATTTGTAGTAAGATTTCCAGCTTT
CTGTGTCGATAGGTCGGGATGTTTCGGGGGTTATAGTACCGCCTCCACCCCCGCCTCCCCCTCCCTTATC
GTCGTCATCCTTGTAATCCCCCTTATCGTCGTCATCCTTGTAATCCCCCTTATCGTCGTCATCCTTGTAA
TCACCCATGTATATAGTTTTTTCTCCTTGACGTTAAAGTATAGAGGTATATTAACAATTTTTTGTTGATA
CTTTTATGACATTTGAATAAGAAGTAATACAAACTGAAAATGTTGAAAGTATTAGTTAAAGTGGTTATGC
AGCTTTTCCATTTATATATCTGTTAATAGATCAAAAATCATCGCTTCGCTGATTAATTACCCCAGAAATA
AGGCTAAAAAACTAATCGCATTATCATCCTATGGTTGTTAATTTGATTCGTTAATTTGAAGGTTTGTGGG
GCCAGGTTACTGCCAATTTTTCCTCTTCATAACCATAAAAGCTAGTATTGTAGAATCTTTATTGTTCGGA
GCAGTGCGGCGCGAGGCACATCTGCGTTTCAGGAACGCGACCGGTGAAGACGAGGACGCACGGTCTAGAC
TCCTCCGCCGCACTCCTCCGCCGCTCCTCCTCCGCCGCACTCCTCCGCCGCTCCTCCTCCGCCGCACTCC
TCCGCCGCGGCCGCACTTCAATATAGCAATGAGCAGTTAAGCGTATTACTGAAAGTTCCAAAGAGAAGGT
TTTTTTAGGCTAAGATAATGGGGCTCTTTACATTTCCACAACATATAAGTAAGATTAGATATGGATATGT
ATATGGATATGTATATGGTGGTAATGCCATGTAATATGATTATTAAACTTCTTTGCGTCCATCCAAAAAA
AAAGTAAGAATTTTTGAAAATTCAATATAAAGATCTGTTTAGCTTGCCTCGTCCCCGCCGGGTCACCCGG
CCAGCGACATGGAGGCCCAGAATACCCTCCTTGACAGTCTTGACGTGCGCAGCTCAGGGGCATGATGTGA
CTGTCGCCCGTACATTTAGCCCATACATCCCCATGTATAATCATTTGCATCCATACATTTTGATGGCCGC
ACGGCGCGAAGCAAAAATTACGGCTCCTCGCTGCAGACCTGCGAGCAGGGAAACGCTCCCCTCACAGACG
CGTTGAATTGTCCCCACGCCGCGCCCCTGTAGAGAAATATAAAAGGTTAGGATTTGCCACTGAGGTTCTT
CTTTCATATACTTCCTTTTAAAATCTTGCTAGGATACAGTTCTCACATCACATCCGAACATAAACAACCA
TGGGTAAGGAAAAGACTCACGTTTCGAGGCCGCGATTAAATTCCAACATGGATGCTGATTTATATGGGTA
TAAATGGGCTCGCGATAATGTCGGGCAATCAGGTGCGACAATCTATCGATTGTATGGGAAGCCCGATGCG
CCAGAGTTGTTTCTGAAACATGGCAAAGGTAGCGTTGCCAATGATGTTACAGATGAGATGGTCAGACTAA
ACTGGCTGACGGAATTTATGCCTCTTCCGACCATCAAGCATTTTATCCGTACTCCTGATGATGCATGGTT
ACTCACCACTGCGATCCCCGGCAAAACAGCATTCCAGGTATTAGAAGAATATCCTGATTCAGGTGAAAAT
ATTGTTGATGCGCTGGCAGTGTTCCTGCGCCGGTTGCATTCGATTCCTGTTTGTAATTGTCCTTTTAACA
GCGATCGCGTATTTCGTCTCGCTCAGGCGCAATCACGAATGAATAACGGTTTGGTTGATGCGAGTGATTT
TGATGACGAGCGTAATGGCTGGCCTGTTGAACAAGTCTGGAAAGAAATGCATAAGCTTTTGCCATTCTCA
CCGGATTCAGTCGTCACTCATGGTGATTTCTCACTTGATAACCTTATTTTTGACGAGGGGAAATTAATAG
GTTGTATTGATGTTGGACGAGTCGGAATCGCAGACCGATACCAGGATCTTGCCATCCTATGGAACTGCCT
CGGTGAGTTTTCTCCTTCATTACAGAAACGGCTTTTTCAAAAATATGGTATTGATAATCCTGATATGAAT
AAATTGCAGTTTCATTTGATGCTCGATGAGTTTTTCTAATCAGTACTGACAATAAAAAGATTCTTGTTTT
CAAGAACTTGTCATTTGTATAGTTTTTTTATATTGTAGTTGTTCTATTTTAATCAAATGTTAGCGTGATT
TATATTTTTTTTCGCCTCGACATCATCTGCCCAGATGCGAAGTTAAGTGCGGGCCGGCCCGTACGCTCAC
CCTAACATATTTTCCAATTAACCTCAATATTTCTCTGTCACCCGGCCTCTATTTTCCATTTTCTTCTTTA
CCCGCCACGCGTTTTTTTCTTTCAAATTTTTTTCTTCCTTCTTCTTTTTCTTCCACGTCCTCTTGCATAA
ATAAATAAACCGTTTTGAAACCAAACTCGCCTCTCTCTCTCCTTTTTGAAATATTTTTGGGTTTGTTTGA
TCCTTTCCTTCCCAATCTCTCTTGTTTAATATATATTCATTTATATCACGCTCTCTTTTTATCTTCCTTT
TTTTCCTCTCTCTTGTATTCTTCCTTCCCCTTTCTACTCAAACCAAGAAGAAAAAGAAAAGGTCAATCTT
TGTTAAAGAATAGGATCTTCTACTACATCAGCTTTTAGATTTTTCACGCTTACTGCTTTTTTCTTCCCAA
GATCGAAAATTTACTGAATTAACAGGGCCCCCCCTCGAGGTCGACGGTATCGATAAGCTTGAAGCAAGCC
TCCTGAAAGATGGGTACCCGCCCATATGCTTGCCCTGTCGAGTCCTGCGATCGCCGCTTTTCTCGCCACG
CCAATCTTACCCGCCATATCCGCATCCATACCGGTCAGAAGCCCTTCCAGTGTCGAATCTGCATGCGTAA
CTTCAGTCGTAATGCGAACCTTGTGCGCCACATCCGCACCCACACAGGATCCCAAAAGCCGTTCCAATGT
CGGATCTGTATGCGGAACTTTAGTCGAAAGGCCGACCTGAGGCGTCACATTCGCACGCACACCGGCGAGA
AGCCTTTTGCCTGTGACATTTGTGGGAGGAAGTTTGCCAGGAAGGGCGACCTCAAGAGGCATACCAAAAT
CCATACAGGTGGCGGAGGCACACCTGCAGCTGCGTCGACTCTAGAGGATCCATCTGCTGGAGACATGAGA
GCTGCCAACCTTTGGCCAAGCCCGCTCATGATCAAACGCTCTAAGAAGAACAGCCTGGCCTTGTCCCTGA
CGGCCGACCAGATGGTCAGTGCCTTGTTGGATGCTGAGCCCCCCATACTCTATTCCGAGTATGATCCTAC
CAGACCCTTCAGTGAAGCTTCGATGATGGGCTTACTGACCAACCTGGCAGACAGGGAGCTGGTTCACATG
ATCAACTGGGCGAAGAGGGTGCCAGGCTTTGTGGATTTGACCCTCCATGATCAGGTCCACCTTCTAGAAT
GTGCCTGGCTAGAGATCCTGATGATTGGTCTCGTCTGGCGCTCCATGGAGCACCCAGTGAAGCTACTGTT
TGCTCCTAACTTGCTCTTGGACAGGAACCAGGGAAAATGTGTAGAGGGCATGGTGGAGATCTTCGACATG
CTGCTGGCTACATCATCTCGGTTCCGCATGATGAATCTGCAGGGAGAGGAGTTTGTGTGCCTCAAATCTA
TTATTTTGCTTAATTCTGGAGTGTACACATTTCTGTCCAGCACCCTGAAGTCTCTGGAAGAGAAGGACCA
TATCCACCGAGTCCTGGACAAGATCACAGACACTTTGATCCACCTGATGGCCAAGGCAGGCCTGACCCTG
CAGCAGCAGCACCAGCGGCTGGCCCAGCTCCTCCTCATCCTCTCCCACATCAGGCACATGAGTAACAAAG
GCATGGAGCATCTGTACAGCATGAAGTGCAAGAACGTGGTGCCCCTCTATGACCTGCTGCTGGAGATGCT
GGACGCCCACCGCCTACATGCGCCCACTAGCCGTGGAGGGGCATCCGTGGAGGAGACGGACCAAAGCCAC
TTGGCCACTGCGGGCTCTACTTCATCGGAGCTCCACTTAGACGGCGAGGACGTGGCGATGGCGCATGCCG
ACGCGCTAGACGATTTCGATCTGGACATGTTGGGGGACGGGGATTCCCCGGGTCCGGGATTTACCCCCCA
CGACTCCGCCCCCTACGGCGCTCTGGATATGGCCGACTTCGAGTTTGAGCAGATGTTTACCGATGCCCTT
GGAATTGACGAGTACGGTGGGTAGTAATAAGCGAATTTCTTATGATTTATGATTTTTATTATTAAATAAG
TTATAAAAAAAATAAGTGTATACAAATTTTAAAGTGACTCTTAGGTTTTAAAACGAAAATTCTTATTCTT
GAGTAACTCTTTCCTGTAGGTCAGGTTGCTTTCTCAGGTATAGCATGAGATCGCTCTTATTGACCACACC
TCTACCGGCATGCCGAGCAAATGCCTGCAAATCGCTCCCCCTCAGCATTTAAATCCTGCAGGGAATTCCT
TTCTGCATGCCACGTTCGCAGCGCCTGATGCGGTATTTTCTCCTTACGCATCTGTGCGGTATTTCACACC
GCATAATCGCTGGGCCATTCTCATGAAGAATATCTTGAATTTATTGTCATATTACTAGTTGGTGTGGAAG
TCCTAATATCGGTGATCAATATAGTGGTTGACATGCTGGCTAGTCAACATTGAGCCTTTTGATCATGCAA
ATATATTACGGTATTTTACAATCAAATATCAAACTTAACTATTGACTTTATAACTTATTTAGGTGGTAAC
ATTCTTATAAAAAAGAAAAAAATTACTGCAAAACAGTACTAGCTTTTAACTTGTATCCTAGGTTATCTAT
GCTGTCTCACCATAGAGAATATTACCTATTTCAGAATGTATGTCCATGATTCGCCGGGTAAATACATATA
ATACACAAATCTGGCTTAATAAAGTCTATAATATATCTCATAAAGAAGTGCTAAATTGGCTAGTGCTATA
TATTTTTAAGAAAATTTCTTTTGACTAAGTCCATATCGACTTTGTAAAAGTTCACATTAGCATACATATA
TTACACGAGCCAGAAATAGTAACTTTTGCCTAAATCACAAATTGCAAAATTTAATTGCTTGCAAAAGGTC
ACATGCTTATAATCAACTTTTTTAAAAATTTAAAATACTTTTTTATTTTTTATTTTTAAACATAAATGAA
ATAATTTATTTATTGTTTATGATTACCGAAACATAAAACCTGCTCAAGAAAAAGAAACTGTTTTGTCCTT
GGAAAAAAAGCACTACCTAGGAGCGGCCAAAATGCCGAGGCTTTCATAGCTTAAACTCTTTACAGAAAAT
AGGCATTATAGATCAGTTCGAGTTTTCTTATTCTTCCTTCCGGTTTTATCGTCACAGTTTTACAGTAAAT
AAGTATCACCTCTTAGAGTTCGATGATAAGCTGTCAAACATGAGAATTAATTCCACATGTTAAAATAGTG
AAGGAGCATGTTCGGCACACAGTGGACCGAACGTGGGGTAAGTGCACTAGGGTCCGGTTAAACGGATCTC
GCATTGATGAGGCAACGCTAATTATCAACATATAGATTGTTATCTATCTGCATGAACACGAAATCTTTAC
TTGACGACTTGAGGCTGATGGTGTTTATGCAAAGAAACCACTGTGTTTAATATGTGTCACTGTTTGATAT
TACTGTCAGCGTAGAAGATAATAGTAAAAGCGGTTAATAAGTGTATTTGAGATAAGTGTGATAAAGTTTT
TACAGCGAAAAGACGATAAATACAAGAAAATGATTACGAGGATACGGAGAGAGGTATGTACATGTGTATT
TATATACTAAGCTGCCGGCGGTTGTTTGCAAGACCGAGAAAAGGCTAGCAAGAATCGGGTCATTGTAGCG
TATGCGCCTGTGAACATTCTCTTCAACAAGTTTGATTCCATTGCGGTGAAATGGTAAAAGTCAACCCCCT
GCGATGTATATTTTCCTGTACAATCAATCAAAAAGCCAAATGATTTAGCATTATCTTTACATCTTGTTAT
TTTACAGATTTTATGTTTAGATCTTTTATGCTTGCTTTTCAAAAGGCTTGCAGGCAAGTGCACAAACAAT
ACTTAAATAAATACTACTCAGTAATAACCTATTTCTTAGCATTTTTGACGAAATTTGCTATTTTGTTAGA
GTCTTTTACACCATTTGTCTCCACACCTCCGCTTACATCAACACCAATAACGCCATTTAATCTAAGCGCA
TCACCAACATTTTCTGGCGTCAGTCCACCAGCTAACATAAAATGTAAGCTCTCGGGGCTCTCTTGCCTTC
CAACCCAGTCAGAAATCGAGTTCCAATCCAAAAGTTCACCTGTCCCACCTGCTTCTGAATCAAACAAGGG
AATAAACGAATGAGGTTTCTGTGAAGCTGCACTGAGTAGTATGTTGCAGTCTTTTGGAAATACGAGTCTT
TTAATAACTGGCAAACCGAGGAACTCTTGGTATTCTTGCCACGACTCATCTCCATGCAGTTGGACGATCG
ATGATAAGCTGTCAAACATGAGAATTGGGTAATAACTGATATAATTAAATTGAAGCTCTAATTTGTGAGT
TTAGTATACATGCATTTACTTATAATACAGTTTTTTAGTTTTGCTGGCCGCATCTTCTCAAATATGCTTC
CCAGCCTGCTTTTCTGTAACGTTCACCCTCTACCTTAGCATCCCTTCCCTTTGCAAATAGTCCTCTTCCA
ACAATAATAATGTCAGATCCTGTAGAGACCACATCATCCACGGTTCTATACTGTTGACCCAATGCGTCTC
CCTTGTCATCTAAACCCACACCGGGTGTCATAATCAACCAATCGTAACCTTCATCTCTTCCACCCATGTC
TCTTTGAGCAATAAAGCCGATAACAAAATCTTTGTCGCTCTTCGCAATGTCAACAGTACCCTTAGTATAT
TCTCCAGTAGATAGGGAGCCCTTGCATGACAATTCTGCTAACATCAAAAGGCCTCTAGGTTCCTTTGTTA
CTTCTTCTGCCGCCTGCTTCAAACCGCTAACAATACCTGGGCCCACCACACCGTGTGCATTCGTAATGTC
TGCCCATTCTGCTATTCTGTATACACCCGCAGAGTACTGCAATTTGACTGTATTACCAATGTCAGCAAAT
TTTCTGTCTTCGAAGAGTAAAAAATTGTACTTGGCGGATAATGCCTTTAGCGGCTTAACTGTGCCCTCCA
TGGAAAAATCAGTCAAGATATCCACATGTGTTTTTAGTAAACAAATTTTGGGACCTAATGCTTCAACTAA
CTCCAGTAATTCCTTGGTGGTACGAACATCCAATGAAGCACACAAGTTTGTTTGCTTTTCGTGCATGATA
TTAAATAGCTTGGCAGCAACAGGACTAGGATGAGTAGCAGCACGTTCCTTATATGTAGCTTTCGACATGA
TTTATCTTCGTTTCCTGCATGTTTTTGTTCTGTGCAGTTGGGTTAAGAATACTGGGCAATTTCATGTTTC
TTCAACACTACATATGCGTATATATACCAATCTAAGTCTGTGCTCCTTCCTTCGTTCTTCCTTCTGTTCG
GAGATTACCGAATCAAAAAAATTTCAAGGAAACCGAAATCAAAAAAAAGAATAAAAAAAAAATGATGAAT
TGAAAAGCTAATTCTTGAAGACGAAAGGGCCTCGTGATACGCCTATTTTTATAGGTTAATGTCATGATAA
TAATGGTTTCTTAGACGTCAGGTGGCACTTTTCGGGGAAATGTGCGCGGAACCCCTATTTGTTTATTTTT
CTAAATACATTCAAATATGTATCCGCTCATGAGACAATAACCCTGATAAATGCTTCAATAATATTGAAAA
AGGAAGAGTATGAGTATTCAACATTTCCGTGTCGCCCTTATTCCCTTTTTTGCGGCATTTTGCCTTCCTG
TTTTTGCTCACCCAGAAACGCTGGTGAAAGTAAAAGATGCTGAAGATCAGTTGGGTGCACGAGTGGGTTA
CATCGAACTGGATCTCAACAGCGGTAAGATCCTTGAGAGTTTTCGCCCCGAAGAACGTTTTCCAATGATG
AGCACTTTTAAAGTTCTGCTATGTGGCGCGGTATTATCCCGTATTGACGCCGGGCAAGAGCAACTCGGTC
GCCGCATACACTATTCTCAGAATGACTTGGTTGAGTACTCACCAGTCACAGAAAAGCATCTTACGGATGG
CATGACAGTAAGAGAATTATGCAGTGCTGCCATAACCATGAGTGATAACACTGCGGCCAACTTACTTCTG
ACAACGATCGGAGGACCGAAGGAGCTAACCGCTTTTTTGCACAACATGGGGGATCATGTAACTCGCCTTG
ATCGTTGGGAACCGGAGCTGAATGAAGCCATACCAAACGACGAGCGTGACACCACGATGCCTGTAGCAAT
GGCAACAACGTTGCGCAAACTATTAACTGGCGAACTACTTACTCTAGCTTCCCGGCAACAATTAATAGAC
TGGATGGAGGCGGATAAAGTTGCAGGACCACTTCTGCGCTCGGCCCTTCCGGCTGGCTGGTTTATTGCTG
ATAAATCTGGAGCCGGTGAGCGTGGGTCTCGCGGTATCATTGCAGCACTGGGGCCAGATGGTAAGCCCTC
CCGTATCGTAGTTATCTACACGACGGGGAGTCAGGCAACTATGGATGAACGAAATAGACAGATCGCTGAG
ATAGGTGCCTCACTGATTAAGCATTGGTAACTGTCAGACCAAGTTTACTCATATATACTTTAGATTGATT
TAAAACTTCATTTTTAATTTAAAAGGATCTAGGTGAAGATCCTTTTTGATAATCTCATGACCAAAATCCC
TTAACGTGAGTTTTCGTTCCACTGAGCGTCAGACCCCGTAGAAAAGATCAAAGGATCTTCTTGAGATCCT
TTTTTTCTGCGCGTAATCTGCTGCTTGCAAACAAAAAAACCACCGCTACCAGCGGTGGTTTGTTTGCCGG
ATCAAGAGCTACCAACTCTTTTTCCGAAGGTAACTGGCTTCAGCAGAGCGCAGATACCAAATACTGTTCT
TCTAGTGTAGCCGTAGTTAGGCCACCACTTCAAGAACTCTGTAGCACCGCCTACATACCTCGCTCTGCTA
ATCCTGTTACCAGTGGCTGCTGCCAGTGGCGATAAGTCGTGTCTTACCGGGTTGGACTCAAGACGATAGT
TACCGGATAAGGCGCAGCGGTCGGGCTGAACGGGGGGTTCGTGCACACAGCCCAGCTTGGAGCGAACGAC
CTACACCGAACTGAGATACCTACAGCGTGAGCTATGAGAAAGCGCCACGCTTCCCGAAGGGAGAAAGGCG
GACAGGTATCCGGTAAGCGGCAGGGTCGGAACAGGAGAGCGCACGAGGGAGCTTCCAGGGGGAAACGCCT
GGTATCTTTATAGTCCTGTCGGGTTTCGCCACCTCTGACTTGAGCGTCGATTTTTGTGATGCTCGTCAGG
GGGGCGGAGCCTATGGAAAAACGCCAGCAACGCGGCCTTTTTACGGTTCCTGGCCTTTTGCTGGCCTTTT
GCTCACATGTTCTTTCCTGCGTTATCCCCTGATTCTGTGGATAACCGTATTACCGCCTTTGAGTGAGCTG
ATACCGCTCGCCGCAGCCGAACGACCGAGCGCAGCGAGTCAGTGAGCGAGGAAGCGGAAGA
